>Addgene plasmid #103474 | LSB-hsa-miR-3613-3p | depositor full sequence | sequence record 195997 | Full Sequence
AATTGAGGGGATAACGCAGGAAAGAACATGTGAGCAAAAGGCCAGCAAAAGGCCAGGAACCGTAAAAAGG
CCGCGTTGCTGGCGTTTTTCCATAGGCTCCGCCCCCCTGACGAGCATCACAAAAATCGACGCTCAAGTCA
GAGGTGGCGAAACCCGACAGGACTATAAAGATACCAGGCGTTTCCCCCTGGAAGCTCCCTCGTGCGCTCT
CCTGTTCCGACCCTGCCGCTTACCGGATACCTGTCCGCCTTTCTCCCTTCGGGAAGCGTGGCGCTTTCTC
ATAGCTCACGCTGTAGGTATCTCAGTTCGGTGTAGGTCGTTCGCTCCAAGCTGGGCTGTGTGCACGAACC
CCCCGTTCAGCCCGACCGCTGCGCCTTATCCGGTAACTATCGTCTTGAGTCCAACCCGGTAAGACACGAC
TTATCGCCACTGGCAGCAGCCACTGGTAACAGGATTAGCAGAGCGAGGTATGTAGGCGGTGCTACAGAGT
TCTTGAAGTGGTGGCCTAACTACGGCTACACTAGAAGAACAGTATTTGGTATCTGCGCTCTGCTGAAGCC
AGTTACCTTCGGAAAAAGAGTTGGTAGCTCTTGATCCGGCAAACAAACCACCGCTGGTAGCGGTGGTTTT
TTTGTTTGCAAGCAGCAGATTACGCGCAGAAAAAAAGGATCTCAAGAAGATCCTTTGATCTTTTCTACGG
GGTCTGACGCTCAGTGGAACGAAAACTCACGTTAAGGGATTTTGGTCATGAGATTATCAAAAAGGATCTT
CACCTAGATCCTTTTAAATTAAAAATGAAGTTTTAAATCAATCTAAAGTATATATGAGTAAACTTGGTCT
GACAGTTACCAATGCTTAATCAGTGAGGCACCTATCTCAGCGATCTGTCTATTTCGTTCATCCATAGTTG
CCTGACTCCCCGTCGTGTAGATAACTACGATACGGGAGGGCTTACCATCTGGCCCCAGTGCTGCAATGAT
ACCGCGAGAACCACGCTCACCGGCTCCAGATTTATCAGCAATAAACCAGCCAGCCGGAAGGGCCGAGCGC
AGAAGTGGTCCTGCAACTTTATCCGCCTCCATCCAGTCTATTAATTGTTGCCGGGAAGCTAGAGTAAGTA
GTTCGCCAGTTAATAGTTTGCGCAACGTTGTTGCCATTGCTACAGGCATCGTGGTGTCACGCTCGTCGTT
TGGTATGGCTTCATTCAGCTCCGGTTCCCAACGATCAAGGCGAGTTACATGATCCCCCATGTTGTGCAAA
AAAGCGGTTAGCTCCTTCGGTCCTCCGATCGTTGTCAGAAGTAAGTTGGCCGCAGTGTTATCACTCATGG
TTATGGCAGCACTGCATAATTCTCTTACTGTCATGCCATCCGTAAGATGCTTTTCTGTGACTGGTGAGTA
CTCAACCAAGTCATTCTGAGAATAGTGTATGCGGCGACCGAGTTGCTCTTGCCCGGCGTCAATACGGGAT
AATACCGCGCCACATAGCAGAACTTTAAAAGTGCTCATCATTGGAAAACGTTCTTCGGGGCGAAAACTCT
CAAGGATCTTACCGCTGTTGAGATCCAGTTCGATGTAACCCACTCGTGCACCCAACTGATCTTCAGCATC
TTTTACTTTCACCAGCGTTTCTGGGTGAGCAAAAACAGGAAGGCAAAATGCCGCAAAAAAGGGAATAAGG
GCGACACGGAAATGTTGAATACTCATACTCTTCCTTTTTCAATATTATTGAAGCATTTATCAGGGTTATT
GTCTCATGAGCGGATACATATTTGAATGTAGCTCCGAATTTCTCGAGGGCTTGTCGACGACGGCGGTCTC
CGTCGTCAGGATCATGAATTCGACCCGCCTGCCACCATGACCGAGTACAAGCCCACGGTGCGCCTCGCCA
CCCGCGACGACGTCCCCCGGGCCGTACGCACCCTCGCCGCCGCGTTCGCCGACTACCCCGCCACGCGCCA
CACCGTCGACCCGGACCGCCACATCGAGCGGGTCACCGAGCTGCAAGAACTCTTCCTCACGCGCGTCGGG
CTCGACATCGGCAAGGTGTGGGTCGCGGACGACGGCGCCGCGGTGGCGGTCTGGACCACGCCGGAGAGCG
TCGAAGCGGGGGCGGTGTTCGCCGAGATCGGCCCGCGCATGGCCGAGTTGAGCGGTTCCCGGCTGGCCGC
GCAGCAACAGATGGAAGGCCTCCTGGCGCCGCACCGGCCCAAGGAGCCCGCGTGGTTCCTGGCCACCGTC
GGCGTCTCGCCCGACCACCAGGGCAAGGGTCTGGGCAGCGCCGTCGTGCTCCCCGGAGTGGAGGCGGCCG
AGCGCGCCGGGGTGCCCGCCTTCCTGGAGACATCCGCGCCCCGCAACCTCCCCTTCTACGAGCGGCTCGG
CTTCACCGTCACCGCCGACGTCGAGGTGCCCGAAGGACCGCGCACCTGGTGCATGACCCGCAAGCCCGGT
GCCTGATACGCGTGAATTCACTCCTCAGGTGCAGGCTGCCTATCAGAAGGTGGTGGCTGGTGTGGCCAAT
GCCCTGGCTCACAAATACCACTGAGATCTTTTTCCCTCTGCCAAAAATTATGGGGACATCATGAAGCCCC
TTGAGCATCTGACTTCTGGCTAATAAAGGAAATTTATTTTCATTGCAATAGTGTGTTGGAATTTTTTGTG
TCTCTCACTCGGAAGGACATATGGGAGGGCAAATCATTTAAAACATCAGAATGAGTATTTGGTTTAGAGT
TTGGCAACATATGCCCATATGCTGGCTGCCATGAACAAAGGTTGGCTATAAAGAGGTCATCAGTATATGA
AACAGCCCCCTGCTGTCCATTCCTTATTCCATAGAAAAGCCTTGACTTGAGGTTAGATTTTTTTTATATT
TTGTTTTGTGTTATTTTTTTCTTTAACATCCCTAAAATTTTCCTTACATGTTTTACTAGCCAGATTTTTC
CTCCTCTCCTGACTACTCCCAGTCATAGCTGTCCCTCTTCTCTTATGGAGATCCCTCGACCTGCAGCCCA
AGCTTGAATTCTCTAGAATTACCCTGTTATCCCTATGCTTGGTTTACCGAGCTCTTATTGGTTTTCAAAC
TTCATTGACTGTGCCCAACGCGCCTGGGAGCTCACGGGGACAGCCCCCCCCCAAAGCCCCCAGGGATGTA
ATTACGTCCCTCCCCCGCTAGGGGGCAGCAGCGAGCCGCCCGGGGCTCCGCTCCGGTCCGGCGCTCCCCC
CGCATCCCCGAGCCGGCAGCGTGCGGGGACAGCCCGGGCACGGGGAAGGTGGCACGGGATCGCTTTCCTC
TGAACGCTTCTCGCTGCTCTTTGAGCCTGCAGACACCTGGGGGGATACGGGGAAAAAGCTAGGCTGAAAG
ACCGGTTCTTAGAATGACACGCGCCTGGGAGCTCACGGGGACAGCCCCCCCCCAAAGCCCCCAGGGATGT
AATTACGTCCCTCCCCCGCTAGGGGGCAGCAGCGAGCCGCCCGGGGCTCCGCTCCGGTCCGGCGCTCCCC
CCGCATCCCCGAGCCGGCAGCGTGCGGGGACAGCCCGGGCACGGGGAAGGTGGCACGGGATCGCTTTCCT
CTGAACGCTTCTCGCTGCTCTTTGAGCCTGCAGACACCTGGGGGGATACGGGGAAAAAGCTAACTTCTGA
GACGACAACTTTGTATAGAAAAGTTGGCTCCGAATTCGCCCTTGACAGCAGAGATCCAGTTTGGTTAATT
AATTGGCTCCGGTGCCCGTCAGTGGGCAGAGCGCACATCGCCCACAGTCCCCGAGAAGTTGTGGGGAGGG
GTCGGCAATTGAACCGGTGCCTAGAGAAGGTGGCGCGGGGTAAACTGGGAAAGTGATGTCGTGTACTGGC
TCCGCCTTTTTCCCGAGGGTGGGGGAGAACCGTATATAAGTGCAGTAGTCGCCGTGAACGTTCTTTTTCG
CAACGGGTTTGCCGCCAGAACACAGGTAAGTGCCGTGTGTGGTTCCCGCGGGCCTGGCCTCTTTACGGGT
TATGGCCCTTGCGTGCCTTGAATTACTTCCACCTGGCTGCAGTACGTGATTCTTGATCCCGAGCTTCGGG
TTGGAAGTGGGTGGGAGAGTTCGAGGCCTTGCGCTTAAGGAGCCCCTTCGCCTCGTGCTTGAGTTGAGGC
CTGGCCTGGGCGCTGGGGCCGCCGCGTGCGAATCTGGTGGCACCTTCGCGCCTGTCTCGCTGCTTTCGAT
AAGTCTCTAGCCATTTAAAATTTTTGATGACCTGCTGCGACGCTTTTTTTCTGGCAAGATAGTCTTGTAA
ATGCGGGCCAAGATCTGCACACTGGTATTTCGGTTTTTGGGGCCGCGGGCGGCGACGGGGCCCGTGCGTC
CCAGCGCACATGTTCGGCGAGGCGGGGCCTGCGAGCGCGGCCACCGAGAATCGGACGGGGGTAGTCTCAA
GCTGGCCGGCCTGCTCTGGTGCCTGGCCTCGCGCCGCCGTGTATCGCCCCGCCCTGGGCGGCAAGGCTGG
CCCGGTCGGCACCAGTTGCGTGAGCGGAAAGATGGCCGCTTCCCGGCCCTGCTGCAGGGAGCTCAAAATG
GAGGACGCGGCGCTCGGGAGAGCGGGCGGGTGAGTCACCCACACAAAGGAAAAGGGCCTTTCCGTCCTCA
GCCGTCGCTTCATGTGACTCCACGGAGTACCGGGCGCCGTCCAGGCACCTCGATTAGTTCTCGAGCTTTT
GGAGTACGTCGTCTTTAGGTTGGGGGGAGGGGTTTTATGCGATGGAGTTTCCCCACACTGAGTGGGTGGA
GACTGAAGTTAGGCCAGCTTGGCACTTGATGTAATTCTCCTTGGAATTTGCCCTTTTTGAGTTTGGATCT
TGGTTCATTCTCAAGCCTCAGACAGTGGTTCAAAGTTTTTTTCTTCCATTTCAGGTGTCGTGAGAAGGGC
GAATTCGACCCAAGTTTGTACAAAAAAGCAGGCTGGATCCAGGTGCCACCATGGTGAGCGAGCTGATTAA
GGAGAACATGCACATGAAGCTGTACATGGAGGGCACCGTGAACAACCACCACTTCAAGTGCACATCCGAG
GGCGAAGGCAAGCCCTACGAGGGCACCCAGACCATGAGAATCAAGGCGGTCGAGGGCGGCCCTCTCCCCT
TCGCCTTCGACATCCTGGCTACCAGCTTCATGTACGGCAGCAAAACCTTCATCAACCACACCCAGGGCAT
CCCCGACTTCTTTAAGCAGTCCTTCCCCGAGGGCTTCACATGGGAGAGAGTCACCACATACGAAGATGGG
GGCGTGCTGACCGCTACCCAGGACACCAGCCTCCAGGACGGCTGCCTCATCTACAACGTCAAGATCAGAG
GGGTGAACTTCCCATCCAACGGCCCTGTGATGCAGAAGAAAACACTCGGCTGGGAGGCCTCCACCGAGAC
ACTGTACCCCGCTGACGGCGGCCTGGAAGGCAGAGCCGACATGGCCCTGAAGCTCGTGGGCGGGGGCCAC
CTGATCTGCAACCTTAAGACCACATACAGATCCAAGAAACCCGCTAAGAACCTCAAGATGCCCGGCGTCT
ACTATGTGGACAGGAGACTGGAAAGAATCAAGGAGGCCGACAAAGAGACATACGTCGAGCAGCACGAGGT
GGCTGTGGCCAGATACTGCGACCTCCCTAGCAAACTGGGGCACAAACTTAATTGAGAATTCTACCACCCA
GCTTTCTTGTACAAAGTGGTACGTCTCAAGACCAGAGGTCTCTGCTTAACCAGGAGAAGGGTTGGGCTTT
TTTTTTTGTGAAGGGTTGGGCTTTTTTTTTTGTGAAGGGTTGGGCTTTTTTTTTTGTGAAGGGTTGGGCT
TTTTTTTTTGTCAACCAGAAGAGACCTGTGCTTCACTCCTCAGGTGCAGGCTGCCTATCAGAAGGTGGTG
GCTGGTGTGGCCAATGCCCTGGCTCACAAATACCACTGAGATCTTTTTCCCTCTGCCAAAAATTATGGGG
ACATCATGAAGCCCCTTGAGCATCTGACTTCTGGCTAATAAAGGAAATTTATTTTCATTGCAATAGTGTG
TTGGAATTTTTTGTGTCTCTCACTCGGAAGGACATATGGGAGGGCAAATCATTTAAAACATCAGAATGAG
TATTTGGTTTAGAGTTTGGCAACATATGCCCATATGCTGGCTGCCATGAACAAAGGTTGGCTATAAAGAG
GTCATCAGTATATGAAACAGCCCCCTGCTGTCCATTCCTTATTCCATAGAAAAGCCTTGACTTGAGGTTA
GATTTTTTTTATATTTTGTTTTGTGTTATTTTTTTCTTTAACATCCCTAAAATTTTCCTTACATGTTTTA
CTAGCCAGATTTTTCCTCCTCTCCTGACTACTCCCAGTCATAGCTGTCCCTCTTCTCTTATGGAGATCCC
GAGCGGTGCGTTTTTATGCTTGTAGTATTGTATAATGTTTTTAAGATCCAAGCTTCTGACCTCTTCTCTT
CCTCCCACAGGGCCTCGAGACAATTGCATCGATGGTACCAGTGAAAGTCTGCAATGAATTCGAGTTGGCG
CGCCTGTCATTCTAAATCTCTCTTTCAGCCTAAAGCTTTTTCCCCGTATCCCCCCAGGTGTCTGCAGGCT
CAAAGAGCAGCGAGAAGCGTTCAGAGGAAAGCGATCCCGTGCCACCTTCCCCGTGCCCGGGCTGTCCCCG
CACGCTGCCGGCTCGGGGATGCGGGGGGAGCGCCGGACCGGAGCGGAGCCCCGGGCGGCTCGCTGCTGCC
CCCTAGCGGGGGAGGGACGTAATTACATCCCTGGGGGCTTTGGGAGGGGGCTGTCCCCGTGAGCTCCCAG
GCGCGCCTGTCATTCTAAATCTCTCTTTCAGCCTAAAGCTTTTTCCCCGTATCCCCCCAGGTGTCTGCAG
GCTCAAAGAGCAGCGAGAAGCGTTCAGAGGAAAGCGATCCCGTGCCACCTTCCCCGTGCCCGGGCTGTCC
CCGCACGCTGCCGGCTCGGGGATGCGGGGGGAGCGCCGGACCGGAGCGGAGCCCCGGGCGGCTCGCTGCT
GCCCCCTAGCGGGGGAGGGACGTAATTACATCCCTGGGGGCTTTGGGGGGGGGCTGTCCCCGTGAGCTCC
CAGGCGCGCCAACTCGGTACCGTATCGATGTCGACGTTAACGCTAGTGATATCAACTTTGTATAGAAAAG
TTGGCTCCGAATTCGCCCTTGACAGCAGAGATCCAGTTTGGTTAATTAATTGGCTCCGGTGCCCGTCAGT
GGGCAGAGCGCACATCGCCCACAGTCCCCGAGAAGTTGTGGGGAGGGGTCGGCAATTGAACCGGTGCCTA
GAGAAGGTGGCGCGGGGTAAACTGGGAAAGTGATGTCGTGTACTGGCTCCGCCTTTTTCCCGAGGGTGGG
GGAGAACCGTATATAAGTGCAGTAGTCGCCGTGAACGTTCTTTTTCGCAACGGGTTTGCCGCCAGAACAC
AGGTAAGTGCCGTGTGTGGTTCCCGCGGGCCTGGCCTCTTTACGGGTTATGGCCCTTGCGTGCCTTGAAT
TACTTCCACCTGGCTGCAGTACGTGATTCTTGATCCCGAGCTTCGGGTTGGAAGTGGGTGGGAGAGTTCG
AGGCCTTGCGCTTAAGGAGCCCCTTCGCCTCGTGCTTGAGTTGAGGCCTGGCCTGGGCGCTGGGGCCGCC
GCGTGCGAATCTGGTGGCACCTTCGCGCCTGTCTCGCTGCTTTCGATAAGTCTCTAGCCATTTAAAATTT
TTGATGACCTGCTGCGACGCTTTTTTTCTGGCAAGATAGTCTTGTAAATGCGGGCCAAGATCTGCACACT
GGTATTTCGGTTTTTGGGGCCGCGGGCGGCGACGGGGCCCGTGCGTCCCAGCGCACATGTTCGGCGAGGC
GGGGCCTGCGAGCGCGGCCACCGAGAATCGGACGGGGGTAGTCTCAAGCTGGCCGGCCTGCTCTGGTGCC
TGGCCTCGCGCCGCCGTGTATCGCCCCGCCCTGGGCGGCAAGGCTGGCCCGGTCGGCACCAGTTGCGTGA
GCGGAAAGATGGCCGCTTCCCGGCCCTGCTGCAGGGAGCTCAAAATGGAGGACGCGGCGCTCGGGAGAGC
GGGCGGGTGAGTCACCCACACAAAGGAAAAGGGCCTTTCCGTCCTCAGCCGTCGCTTCATGTGACTCCAC
GGAGTACCGGGCGCCGTCCAGGCACCTCGATTAGTTCTCGAGCTTTTGGAGTACGTCGTCTTTAGGTTGG
GGGGAGGGGTTTTATGCGATGGAGTTTCCCCACACTGAGTGGGTGGAGACTGAAGTTAGGCCAGCTTGGC
ACTTGATGTAATTCTCCTTGGAATTTGCCCTTTTTGAGTTTGGATCTTGGTTCATTCTCAAGCCTCAGAC
AGTGGTTCAAAGTTTTTTTCTTCCATTTCAGGTGTCGTGAGAAGGGCGAATTCGACCCAAGTTTGTACAA
AAAAGCAGGCTCGCCACCATGGTGAGCAAGGGCGAGGAGCTGTTCACCGGGGTGGTGCCCATCCTGGTCG
AGCTGGACGGCGACGTAAACGGCCACAAGTTCAGCGTGAGGGGCGAGGGCGAGGGCGATGCCACCAACGG
CAAGCTGACCCTGAAGTTCATCTGCACCACCGGCAAGCTGCCCGTGCCCTGGCCCACCCTCGTGACCACC
CTGAGCCACGGCGTGCAGTGCTTCGCCCGCTACCCCGACCACATGAAGCAGCACGACTTCTTCAAGTCCG
CCATGCCCGAAGGCTACGTCCAGGAGCGCACCATCTTCTTCAAGGACGACGGCACCTACAAGACCCGCGC
CGAGGTGAAGTTCGAGGGCGACACCCTAGTGAACCGCATCGAGCTGAAGGGCGTCGACTTCAAGGAGGAC
GGCAACATCCTGGGGCACAAGCTGGAGTACAACTTCAACAGCCACAACATCTATATCATGGCCGTCAAGC
AGAAGAACGGCATCAAGGTGAACTTCAAGATCCGCCACAACGTGGAGGACGGCAGCGTGCAGCTCGCCGA
CCACTACCAGCAGAACACCCCCATCGGCGACGGCCCCGTGCTGCTGCCCGACAGCCACTACCTGAGCACC
CAGTCCGTGCTGAGCAAAGACCCCAACGAGAAGCGCGATCACATGGTCCTGCTGGAGTTCCGCACCGCCG
CCGGGATCACTCTCGGCATGGACGAGCTGTACAAGTAATACCACCCAGCTTTCTTGTACAAAGTGGTACG
CGTGAATTCACTCCTCAGGTGCAGGCTGCCTATCAGAAGGTGGTGGCTGGTGTGGCCAATGCCCTGGCTC
ACAAATACCACTGAGATCTTTTTCCCTCTGCCAAAAATTATGGGGACATCATGAAGCCCCTTGAGCATCT
GACTTCTGGCTAATAAAGGAAATTTATTTTCATTGCAATAGTGTGTTGGAATTTTTTGTGTCTCTCACTC
GGAAGGACATATGGGAGGGCAAATCATTTAAAACATCAGAATGAGTATTTGGTTTAGAGTTTGGCAACAT
ATGCCCATATGCTGGCTGCCATGAACAAAGGTTGGCTATAAAGAGGTCATCAGTATATGAAACAGCCCCC
TGCTGTCCATTCCTTATTCCATAGAAAAGCCTTGACTTGAGGTTAGATTTTTTTTATATTTTGTTTTGTG
TTATTTTTTTCTTTAACATCCCTAAAATTTTCCTTACATGTTTTACTAGCCAGATTTTTCCTCCTCTCCT
GACTACTCCCAGTCATAGCTGTCCCTCTTCTCTTATGGAGATCCCTCGACCTGCAGCCCAAGCTTGGCGT
AATCATGGTCATAGCTGTTTCCTGTGTGAAATTGTTATCCGCTCACAATTCCACACAACATACGAGCCGG
AAGCATAAAGTGTAAAGCCTGGGGTGCCTAATGAGTGAGCTAACTCACATTAATTGCGTTGCGCTCACTG
CCCGCTTTCCAGTCGGGAAACCTGTCGTGCCAGCGGATCGACAGTACTAAGCTTGGTCTAATACCCAATC
TCTCGTCTTATCCAGATGTTTTATACGCCTCTGGCCCGTGTCTCAAAATCTCTGATGTTACATTGCACAA
GATAAAATAATATCATCATGAACAATAAAACTGTCTGCTTACATAAACAGTAATACAAGGGGTGTTATGA
GCCATATTCAACGGGAAACGTCGAGGCCGCGATTAAATTCCAACATGGATGCTGATTTATATGGGTATAA
ATGGGCTCGCGATAATGTCGGGCAATCAGGTGCGACAATCTATCGCTTGTATGGGAAGCCCGATGCGCCA
GAGTTGTTTCTGAAACATGGCAAAGGTAGCGTTGCCAATGATGTTACAGATGAGATGGTCAGACTAAACT
GGCTGACGGAATTTATGCCTCTTCCGACCATCAAGCATTTTATCCGTACTCCTGATGATGCATGGTTACT
CACCACTGCGATCCCCGGAAAAACAGCATTCCAGGTATTAGAAGAATATCCTGATTCAGGTGAAAATATT
GTTGATGCGCTGGCAGTGTTCCTGCGCCGGTTGCATTCGATTCCTGTTTGTAATTGTCCTTTTAACAGCG
ATCGCGTATTTCGTCTCGCTCAGGCGCAATCACGAATGAATAACGGTTTGGTTGATGCGAGTGATTTTGA
TGACGAGCGTAATGGCTGGCCTGTTGAACAAGTCTGGAAAGAAATGCATAAACTTTTGCCATTCTCACCG
GATTCAGTCGTCACTCATGGTGATTTCTCACTTGATAACCTTATTTTTGACGAGGGGAAATTAATAGGTT
GTATTGATGTTGGACGAGTCGGAATCGCAGACCGATACCAGGATCTTGCCATCCTATGGAACTGCCTCGG
TGAGTTTTCTCCTTCATTACAGAAACGGCTTTTTCAAAAATATGGTATTGATAATCCTGATATGAATAAA
TTGCAGTTTCATTTGATGCTCGATGAGTTTTTCTAATCAGAATTGGTTAATTGGTTGTAACACTGGCAGA
GCATTACGCTGACTTGACGGGACGGCGCAAGCTCATGACCAAAATCCCTTAACGTGAGTTACGCGTCGTT
CCACTGAGCGTCAGAGGTATCACTAGTATTACAGAGGTAAGTTATAACAGTCGCCTAACCC
Features (pLannotate 1.2.2; 28 found; start..end, strand, type, name):
     87..675     -  rep_origin     ori: high-copy-number ColE1/pMB1/pBR322/pUC origin of replication
    846..1706    -  CDS            AmpR: β-lactamase; bla; confers resistance to ampicillin, carbenicillin, and related antibiotics
   1707..1778    -  promoter       AmpR promoter: bla
   1857..2456    +  CDS            PuroR: puromycin N-acetyltransferase; pac from Streptomyces alboniger; confers resistance to puromycin
   2461..2541    +  CDS            HBB (fragment): HBB_PONPY - Experimental evidence at transcript level: Swiss-Prot protein existence level 2. Involved in oxygen transport from the lung to the various peripheral tissues. From Pongo pygmaeus (Bornean orangutan).
   2612..2667    +  polyA_signal   β-globin poly(A) signal: rabbit β-globin polyadenylation signal (Gil and Proudfoot, 1987)
   3646..3666    +  protein_bind   attB4: mutant version of attB; core recombination site for the Gateway® BP reaction BP Clonase™
   3734..3945    +  promoter       EF-1α core promoter: core promoter for human elongation factor EF-1α
   3946..4884    +  intron         EF-1α intron A: intron upstream of the start codon of human EF-1α
   4911..4931    +  protein_bind   attB1: mutant version of attB; core recombination site for the Gateway® BP reaction BP Clonase™
   4951..5646    +  CDS            mKate2: mKate2 is a basic (constitutively fluorescent) red fluorescent protein published in 2009, derived from Entacmaea quadricolor. It is reported to be a rapidly-maturing monomer with moderate acid sensitivity.
   5666..5690    -  protein_bind   attB2: mutant version of attB; recombination site for the Gateway® BP reaction BP Clonase™
   5842..5916    +  CDS            HBB (fragment): HBB_PONPY - Experimental evidence at transcript level: Swiss-Prot protein existence level 2. Involved in oxygen transport from the lung to the various peripheral tissues. From Pongo pygmaeus (Bornean orangutan).
   5987..6042    +  polyA_signal   β-globin poly(A) signal: rabbit β-globin polyadenylation signal (Gil and Proudfoot, 1987)
   6426..6451    +  misc_feature   SA: splice acceptor site
   7123..7143    +  protein_bind   attB4: mutant version of attB; core recombination site for the Gateway® BP reaction BP Clonase™
   7211..7422    +  promoter       EF-1α core promoter: core promoter for human elongation factor EF-1α
   7423..8361    +  intron         EF-1α intron A: intron upstream of the start codon of human EF-1α
   8388..8408    +  protein_bind   attB1: mutant version of attB; core recombination site for the Gateway® BP reaction BP Clonase™
   8419..9135    +  CDS            EBFP2: EBFP2 is a basic (constitutively fluorescent) blue fluorescent protein published in 2007, derived from Aequorea victoria. It is reported to be a rapidly-maturing monomer with moderate acid sensitivity.
   9143..9167    -  protein_bind   attB2: mutant version of attB; recombination site for the Gateway® BP reaction BP Clonase™
   9171..9251    +  CDS            HBB (fragment): HBB_PONPY - Experimental evidence at transcript level: Swiss-Prot protein existence level 2. Involved in oxygen transport from the lung to the various peripheral tissues. From Pongo pygmaeus (Bornean orangutan).
   9322..9377    +  polyA_signal   β-globin poly(A) signal: rabbit β-globin polyadenylation signal (Gil and Proudfoot, 1987)
   9760..9782    -  protein_bind   lac operator (fragment): The lac repressor binds to the lac operator to inhibit transcription in E. coli. This inhibition can be relieved by adding lactose or isopropyl-β-D-thiogalactopyranoside (IPTG). lac repressor encoded by lacI
   9786..9816    -  promoter       lac promoter: promoter for the E. coli lac operon
   9831..9852    -  protein_bind   CAP binding site: CAP binding activates transcription in the presence of cAMP. E. coli catabolite activator protein
   9865..9904    -  CDS            lacI (fragment): lac repressor; lacI; The lac repressor binds to the lac operator to inhibit transcription in E. coli. This inhibition can be relieved by adding lactose or isopropyl-β-D-thiogalactopyranoside (IPTG).
  10077..10886   +  CDS            KanR: aminoglycoside phosphotransferase; aph(3')-Ia; confers resistance to kanamycin in bacteria or G418 (Geneticin®) in eukaryotes
