[The description below was written by a language model from this plasmid's Addgene catalogue record and pLannotate feature annotations shown in this document.]
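Description:
LSB-hsa-miR-3613-3p is a mammalian expression and synthetic-biology plasmid built on the Low Sensor Backbone (LSB), designed to report the activity of the human microRNA hsa-miR-3613-3p by ratiometric fluorescence. The depositor sequence is about 11 kb. The plasmid replicates in E. coli from a high-copy ColE1/pUC-type origin and carries both β-lactamase (ampicillin) and aph(3')-Ia (kanamycin) markers, matching the dual bacterial selection listed in the record. A puromycin N-acetyltransferase gene followed by a rabbit β-globin poly(A) signal allows puromycin selection in mammalian cells. The feature table annotates no promoter directly upstream of it.

The payload consists of two parallel transcription units. Each is driven by the human EF-1α core promoter with its intron A, flanked by Gateway attB4/attB1/attB2 scars, and terminated by a β-globin 3' region and poly(A) signal. The first unit encodes the red fluorescent protein mKate2 and, according to the record, has the hsa-miR-3613-3p target placed in its 3' UTR. The target is not separately annotated, but there is an unannotated gap between attB2 and the β-globin sequence. The second unit encodes EBFP2 without a target site and serves as an internal reference for delivery and expression. When the microRNA is active in a cell, mKate2 output is repressed relative to EBFP2, so the red-to-blue ratio measures microRNA activity.

The depositor warns that the repeated poly(A) elements make the plasmid inherently unstable. The depositor also notes that the physical plasmid differs from the deposited sequence by short insertions flanking the puromycin coding region, which do not impair selection. The Entrez link to MIR361 appears to be a catalogue mismatch with the named miR-3613-3p target.
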