Addgene plasmid #103474: LSB-hsa-miR-3613-3p
Purpose: Used to sense miRNA activity using fluorescence based tools. hsa-miR-3613-3p target in 3' UTR of of mKate. miRNA activity can be measured by the repression of mKate2 relative to EBFP2 fluorescent proteins . Plasmid is inherently unstable; please see Depositor Comments
Depositing lab: Ron Weiss. Depositing organization: Massachusetts Institute of Technology. Publication: A mixed antagonistic/synergistic miRNA repression model enables accurate predictions of multi-input miRNA sensor activity. Gam JJ, Babb J, Weiss R. Nat Commun. 2018 Jun 22;9(1):2430. doi: 10.1038/s41467-018-04575-0. PubMed 29934631.
Backbone
  Vector backbone: Low Sensor Backbone (LSB)
  Vector type: Mammalian Expression, Synthetic Biology
Growth in bacteria
  Bacterial resistance: Ampicillin and Kanamycin, 100 & 50 μg/mL
  Growth temperature: 30°C
  Growth strain: NEB Stable
  Copy number: High Copy
Gene/Insert
  Gene/Insert name: hsa-miR-3613-3p target
  Species: H. sapiens (human)
  Entrez Gene: MIR361 (a.k.a. MIRN361, hsa-mir-361, mir-361)
  Promoter: EF-1a
  Cloning method: Gibson Cloning
Terms and licenses: Academic/Nonprofit Terms; Industry Terms: Not Available to Industry
Depositor comments: Please note that this plasmid is inherently unstable due to a repeating poly A element. We recommend performing a diagnostic digest on multiple colonies upon receipt. The depositors would like to note the presence of several discrepancies between the depositor sequence and physical plasmid sequence. In particular, the sequences upstream and downstream of the puromycin coding region have 10 bp insertions which do not affect the ability to perform puromycin selection. The sequences for those regions within the physical plasmids are as follows: Upstream of Puro: GAATTCGACCGCCTGTCTCAAGGTGCCACC; Downstream of Puro: GCTTTGAGACTACGCGTGAATTCACTCCTC.
How to cite: LSB-hsa-miR-3613-3p was a gift from Ron Weiss (Addgene plasmid # 103474 ; http://n2t.net/addgene:103474 ; RRID:Addgene_103474)
