>Addgene plasmid #103474 | LSB-hsa-miR-3613-3p | depositor partial sequence | sequence record 195998 | hsa-miR-3613-3p target
GAAGGGTTGGGCTTTTTTTTTTGT
