>Addgene plasmid #103474 | LSB-hsa-miR-3613-3p | addgene partial sequence | sequence record 270920 | mKate2-F 5'-ACCCGCTAAGAACCTCAAGA-3'
TCAAGGAGGCCGACAAAGAGACATACGTCGAGCAGCACGAGGTGGCTGTGGCCAGATACTGCGACCTCCC
TAGCAAACTGGGGCACAAACTTAATTGAGAATTCTACCACCCAGCTTTCTTGTACAAAGTGGTACGTCTC
AAGACCAGAGGTCTCTGCTTAACCAGGAGAAGGGTTGGGCTTTTTTTTTTGTGAAGGGTTGGGCTTTTTT
TTTTGTGAAGGGTTGGGCTTTTTTTTTTGTGAAGGGTTGGGCTTTTTTTTTTGTCAACCAGAAGAGACCT
GTGCTTCACTCCTCAGGTGCAGGCTGCCTATCAGAAGGTGGTGGCTGGTGTGGCCAATGCCCTGGCTCAC
AAATACCACTGAGATCTTTTTCCCTCTGCCAAAAATTATGGGGACATCATGAAGCCCCTTGAGCATCTGA
CTTCTGGCTAATAAAGGAAATTTATTTTCATTGCAATAGTGTGTTGGAATTTTTTGTGTCTCTCACTCGG
AAGGACATATGGGAGGGCAAATCATTTAAAACATCAGAATGAGTATTTGG
